Addgene plasmid #176137: pEntra1a-mTurquoise2-3xrGBD
Purpose: Visualization of active Rho
Depositing lab: Dorus Gadella. Depositing organization: University of Amsterdam. Publication: Cell-based optimization and characterization of genetically encoded location-based biosensors for Cdc42 or Rac activity. Mahlandt EK, Kreider-Letterman G, Chertkova AO, Garcia-Mata R, Goedhart J. J Cell Sci. 2023 May 15;136(10):jcs260802. doi: 10.1242/jcs.260802. Epub 2023 May 25. PubMed 37226883.
Backbone
  Vector backbone: pEntr1A
  Vector type: Entry Vector
Growth in bacteria
  Bacterial resistance: Kanamycin, 50 μg/mL
  Growth temperature: 37°C
  Growth strain: DH5alpha
  Copy number: High Copy
Gene/Insert
  Gene/Insert name: rhotekin
  Species: M. musculus (mouse)
  Entrez Gene: Rtkn
  Cloning method: Restriction Enzyme; 5′ cloning site Unknown (unknown if destroyed)
Terms and licenses: Academic/Nonprofit Terms; Industry Terms: Not Available to Industry
How to cite: pEntra1a-mTurquoise2-3xrGBD was a gift from Dorus Gadella (Addgene plasmid # 176137 ; http://n2t.net/addgene:176137 ; RRID:Addgene_176137)
