[The description below was written by a language model from this plasmid's Addgene catalogue record and pLannotate feature annotations shown in this document.]
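Description:
pEntra1a-mTurquoise2-3xrGBD is a Gateway entry clone built on the pENTR1A backbone. It carries a genetically encoded, location-based biosensor for active Rho GTPase. The plasmid is about 3.8 kb and is maintained in E. coli at high copy through a ColE1/pUC-type origin, with selection by a kanamycin resistance gene (aph(3')-Ia). The annotation also reports a short fragment resembling an RSF origin, which is probably incidental sequence similarity rather than a second functional replicon. The rrnB T1 and T2 terminators lie upstream of the cloning region, where they insulate the insert from read-through transcription in bacteria.

The payload sits between attL1 and attL2, so an LR Clonase reaction can move it into any attR-containing destination vector. It consists of the monomeric cyan fluorescent protein mTurquoise2 followed by sequence from rhotekin (Rtkn), which the catalogue lists as mouse. The construct name indicates three tandem copies of the rhotekin G-protein binding domain (rGBD), a domain that binds Rho selectively in its GTP-loaded state. The automated annotation marks only one Rtkn fragment and matches it to the rat orthologue, but the space between mTurquoise2 and attL2 is compatible with repeated copies. No eukaryotic promoter or polyadenylation signal is annotated, as expected for an entry vector, so expression elements have to come from the destination vector.

Once expressed in cells, the fluorescent fusion relocalizes to sites where Rho is active, so imaging can show where and when Rho is activated. The tandem binding domains are presumably intended to increase avidity for the active GTPase.
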