Features (pLannotate 1.2.2; 9 found; start..end, strand, type, name):
      1..46      +  rep_origin     RSF ori (fragment): Plasmids containing the RSF 1030 origin of replication can be propagated in E. coli cells that contain additional plasmids with compatible origins.
    106..149     -  terminator     rrnB T1 terminator: Escherichia coli rrnB; transcription terminator T1 from the E. coli rrnB gene
    281..308     +  terminator     rrnB T2 terminator: transcription terminator T2 from the E. coli rrnB gene
    358..457     +  protein_bind   attL1: mutant version of attL; recombination site for the Gateway® LR reaction LR Clonase™
    506..1219    +  CDS            mTurquoise2: mTurquoise2 is a basic (constitutively fluorescent) cyan fluorescent protein published in 2012, derived from Aequorea victoria. It is reported to be a rapidly-maturing monomer with very low acid sensitivity.
   1496..1750    +  CDS            Rtkn (fragment): RTKN_RAT - Experimental evidence at protein level: Swiss-Prot protein existence level 1. Mediates Rho signaling to activate NF-kappa-B and may confer increased resistance to apoptosis to cells in gastric tumorigenesis. May play a novel role in the organization of septin structures (By similarity). From Rattus norvegicus (Rat).
   2061..2160    -  protein_bind   attL2: mutant version of attL; recombination site for the Gateway® LR reaction LR Clonase™
   2283..3092    +  CDS            KanR: aminoglycoside phosphotransferase; aph(3')-Ia; confers resistance to kanamycin in bacteria or G418 (Geneticin®) in eukaryotes
   3182..3770    +  rep_origin     ori: high-copy-number ColE1/pMB1/pBR322/pUC origin of replication
>Addgene plasmid #176137 | pEntra1a-mTurquoise2-3xrGBD | addgene full sequence | sequence record 346254 | Addgene NGS Result
CTTTCCTGCGTTATCCCCTGATTCTGTGGATAACCGTATTACCGCTAGCATGGATCTCGGGGACGTCTAA
CTACTAAGCGAGAGTAGGGAACTGCCAGGCATCAAATAAAACGAAAGGCTCAGTCGGAAGACTGGGCCTT
TCGTTTTATCTGTTGTTTGTCGGTGAACGCTCTCCTGAGTAGGACAAATCCGCCGGGAGCGGATTTGAAC
GTTGTGAAGCAACGGCCCGGAGGGTGGCGGGCAGGACGCCCGCCATAAACTGCCAGGCATCAAACTAAGC
AGAAGGCCATCCTGACGGATGGCCTTTTTGCGTTTCTACAAACTCTTCCTGTTAGTTAGTTACTTAAGCT
CGGGCCCCAAATAATGATTTTATTTTGACTGATAGTGACCTGTTCGTTGCAACAAATTGATAAGCAATGC
TTTTTTATAATGCCAACTTTGTACAAAAAAGCAGGCTTTAAAGGAACCAATTCAGTCGACTGGATCCGGT
ACCCCGGTCGCCACCATGGTGAGCAAGGGCGAGGAGCTGTTCACCGGGGTGGTGCCCATCCTGGTCGAGC
TGGACGGCGACGTAAACGGCCACAAGTTCAGCGTGTCCGGCGAGGGCGAGGGCGATGCCACCTACGGCAA
GCTGACCCTGAAGTTCATCTGCACCACCGGCAAGCTGCCCGTGCCCTGGCCCACCCTCGTGACCACCCTG
TCCTGGGGCGTGCAGTGCTTCGCCCGCTACCCCGACCACATGAAGCAGCACGACTTCTTCAAGTCCGCCA
TGCCCGAAGGCTACGTCCAGGAGCGCACCATCTTCTTCAAGGACGACGGCAACTACAAGACCCGCGCCGA
GGTGAAGTTCGAGGGCGACACCCTGGTGAACCGCATCGAGCTGAAGGGCATCGACTTCAAGGAGGACGGC
AACATCCTGGGGCACAAGCTGGAGTACAACTACTTTAGCGACAACGTCTATATCACCGCCGACAAGCAGA
AGAACGGCATCAAGGCCAACTTCAAGATCCGCCACAACATCGAGGACGGCGGCGTGCAGCTCGCCGACCA
CTACCAGCAGAACACCCCCATCGGCGACGGCCCCGTGCTGCTGCCCGACAACCACTACCTGAGCACCCAG
TCCAAGCTGAGCAAAGACCCCAACGAGAAGCGCGATCACATGGTCCTGCTGGAGTTCGTGACCGCCGCCG
GGATCACTCTCGGCATGGACGAGCTGTACATCCCCCTCGAGTCCATCCTGGAGGACCTCAATATGCTCTA
CATCCGGCAGATGGCACTCAGCCTGGAGGACACAGAGCTGCAGAGGAAACTAGATCATGAGATCCGGATG
AGGGATGGGGCCTGCAAGCTGCTGGCAGCCTGCTCCCAGCGAGAGCAGGCTCTGGAAGCCACCAAGAGCC
TGCTGGTGTGCAACAGCCGTATTCTCAGCTACATGGGTGAGCTGCAGCGGCGAAAGGAGGCCCAGGTGCT
GGAGAAGACAGGCAGGGTCGAGTCCATCCTGGAGGACCTCAATATGCTCTACATCCGGCAGATGGCACTC
AGCCTGGAGGACACAGAGCTGCAGAGGAAACTAGATCATGAGATCCGGATGAGGGATGGGGCCTGCAAGC
TGCTGGCAGCCTGCTCCCAGCGAGAGCAGGCTCTGGAAGCCACCAAGAGCCTGCTGGTGTGCAACAGCCG
TATTCTCAGCTACATGGGTGAGCTGCAGCGGCGAAAGGAGGCCCAGGTGCTGGAGAAGACAGGCAGGCGT
CGAGTTATCCTGGAGGACCTCAATATGCTCTACATCCGGCAGATGGCACTCAGCCTGGAGGACACAGAGC
TGCAGAGGAAACTAGATCATGAGATCCGGATGAGGGATGGGGCCTGCAAGCTGCTGGCAGCCTGCTCCCA
GCGAGAGCAGGCTCTGGAAGCCACCAAGAGCCTGCTGGTGTGCAACAGCCGTATTCTCAGCTACATGGGT
GAGCTGCAGCGGCGAAAGGAGGCCCAGGTGCTGGAGAAGACAGGCTCTAGATAACTGATCATAATCAGCC
ATACCACGCGGCCGCACTCGAGATATCTAGACCCAGCTTTCTTGTACAAAGTTGGCATTATAAGAAAGCA
TTGCTTATCAATTTGTTGCAACGAACAGGTCACTATCAGTCAAAATAAAATCATTATTTGCCATCCAGCT
GCAGCTCTGGCCCGTGTCTCAAAATCTCTGATGTTACATTGCACAAGATAAAAATATATCATCATGAACA
ATAAAACTGTCTGCTTACATAAACAGTAATACAAGGGGTGTTATGAGCCATATTCAACGGGAAACGTCGA
GGCCGCGATTAAATTCCAACATGGATGCTGATTTATATGGGTATAAATGGGCTCGCGATAATGTCGGGCA
ATCAGGTGCGACAATCTATCGCTTGTATGGGAAGCCCGATGCGCCAGAGTTGTTTCTGAAACATGGCAAA
GGTAGCGTTGCCAATGATGTTACAGATGAGATGGTCAGACTAAACTGGCTGACGGAATTTATGCCTCTTC
CGACCATCAAGCATTTTATCCGTACTCCTGATGATGCATGGTTACTCACCACTGCGATCCCCGGAAAAAC
AGCATTCCAGGTATTAGAAGAATATCCTGATTCAGGTGAAAATATTGTTGATGCGCTGGCAGTGTCCCTG
CGCCGGTTGCATTCGATTCCTGTTTGTAATTGTCCTTTTAACAGCGATCGCGTATTTCGTCTCGCTCAGG
CGCAATCACGAATGAATAACGGTTTGGTTGATGCGAGTGATTTTGATGACGAGCGTAATGGCTGGCCTGT
TGAACAAGTCTGGAAAGAAATGCATAAACTTTTGCCATTCTCACCGGATTCAGTCGTCACTCATGGTGAT
TTCTCACTTGATAACCTTATTTTTGACGAGGGGAAATTAATAGGTTGTATTGATGTTGGACGAGTCGGAA
TCGCAGACCGATACCAGGATCTTGCCATCCTATGGAACTGCCTCGGTGAGTTTTCTCCTTCATTACAGAA
ACGGCTTTTTCAAAAATATGGTATTGATAATCCTGATATGAATAAATTGCAGTTTCATTTGATGCTCGAT
GAGTTTTTCTAATCAGAATTGGTTAATTGGTTGTAACATTATTCAGATTGGGCCCCGTTCCACTGAGCGT
CAGACCCCGTAGAAAAGATCAAAGGATCTTCTTGAGATCCTTTTTTTCTGCGCGTAATCTGCTGCTTGCA
AACAAAAAAACCACCGCTACCAGCGGTGGTTTGTTTGCCGGATCAAGAGCTACCAACTCTTTTTCCGAAG
GTAACTGGCTTCAGCAGAGCGCAGATACCAAATACTGTTCTTCTAGTGTAGCCGTAGTTAGGCCACCACT
TCAAGAACTCTGTAGCACCGCCTACATACCTCGCTCTGCTAATCCTGTTACCAGTGGCTGCTGCCAGTGG
CGATAAGTCGTGTCTTACCGGGTTGGACTCAAGACGATAGTTACCGGATAAGGCGCAGCGGTCGGGCTGA
ACGGGGGGTTCGTGCACACAGCCCAGCTTGGAGCGAACGACCTACACCGAACTGAGATACCTACAGCGTG
AGCTATGAGAAAGCGCCACGCTTCCCGAAGGGAGAAAGGCGGACAGGTATCCGGTAAGCGGCAGGGTCGG
AACAGGAGAGCGCACGAGGGAGCTTCCAGGGGGAAACGCCTGGTATCTTTATAGTCCTGTCGGGTTTCGC
CACCTCTGACTTGAGCGTCGATTTTTGTGATGCTCGTCAGGGGGGCGGAGCCTATGGAAAAACGCCAGCA
ACGCGGCCTTTTTACGGTTCCTGGCCTTTTGCTGGCCTTTTGCTCACATGTT
